Addgene plasmid #123974: MTK0_037
Purpose: Encodes the hROSA26 BxBI landing pad as a type 0 part to be used in the MTK system
Depositing lab: Hana El-Samad. Depositing organization: University of California, San Francisco (UCSF). Publication: A Toolkit for Rapid Modular Construction of Biological Circuits in Mammalian Cells. Fonseca JP, Bonny AR, Kumar GR, Ng AH, Town J, Wu QC, Aslankoohi E, Chen SY, Dods G, Harrigan P, Osimiri LC, Kistler AL, El-Samad H. ACS Synth Biol. 2019 Nov 15;8(11):2593-2606. doi: 10.1021/acssynbio.9b00322. Epub 2019 Nov 5. PubMed 31686495.
Backbone
  Vector backbone: self-made
  Vector type: Mammalian Expression
Growth in bacteria
  Bacterial resistance: Kanamycin, 50 μg/mL
  Growth temperature: 37°C
  Growth strain: DH5alpha
  Copy number: Unknown
Gene/Insert
  Gene/Insert name: hROSA26 BxBI LP
  Species: Synthetic
  Cloning method: Restriction Enzyme; 5′ cloning site unknown (unknown if destroyed); 3′ cloning site unknown (unknown if destroyed)
Terms and licenses: Academic/Nonprofit Terms; Industry Terms: Not Available to Industry
Depositor comments: Please visit https://www.biorxiv.org/content/10.1101/506188v2 for BioRxiv preprint
How to cite: MTK0_037 was a gift from Hana El-Samad (Addgene plasmid # 123974 ; http://n2t.net/addgene:123974 ; RRID:Addgene_123974)
