[The description below was written by a language model from this plasmid's Addgene catalogue record and pLannotate feature annotations shown in this document.]
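Description:
MTK0_037 is a type 0 part plasmid from the Mammalian Toolkit (MTK), a modular hierarchical cloning system for building genetic circuits in mammalian cells. It carries a synthetic landing pad for the Bxb1 serine integrase, intended for the human ROSA26 safe-harbour locus. The backbone is described only as self-made. The plasmid (about 7.9 kb) is propagated in E. coli through a high-copy ColE1/pUC-type origin and selected with kanamycin through an aph(3')-Ia KanR gene. Two minimal FRT sites flank this bacterial segment, an arrangement that could in principle allow FLP-mediated excision of the bacterial sequences, though the record does not state that as their purpose.

The annotated mammalian payload is a single expression unit driven by a CAG-type promoter, made up of the CMV enhancer, chicken β-actin promoter and chimeric β-actin/β-globin intron. A loxP site lies just upstream of it. Downstream are a hygromycin resistance gene and the red fluorescent protein mRuby2. mRuby2 is followed by a short fragment matching the ornithine decarboxylase-derived degradation domain of destabilised EGFP, which suggests a destabilised reporter, and the unit ends with an SV40 polyadenylation signal. How HygR and mRuby2 are linked is not annotated. Together the markers would allow drug selection and visual identification of cells carrying the landing pad.

The automated feature table does not annotate the Bxb1 attachment site or the hROSA26 homology arms implied by the name. These presumably lie in the unannotated stretches. The very short LTR, lacZα and HBB hits are probably incidental matches. The construct is used to establish cell lines with a defined genomic docking site, into which MTK-assembled circuits can later be integrated by Bxb1 recombination.
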