Features (pLannotate 1.2.2; 16 found; start..end, strand, type, name):
    608..628     +  LTR            3' LTR (ΔU3) (fragment): self-inactivating 3' long terminal repeat (LTR) from Moloney murine leukemia virus
    633..666     +  protein_bind   FRT (minimal): supports FLP-mediated excision but not integration (Turan and Bode, 2011) FLP recombinase from the Saccharomyces cerevisiae 2μ plasmid
   1108..1124    -  CDS            lacZα (fragment): LacZα fragment of β-galactosidase; lacZ fragment
   1164..1979    -  CDS            KanR: aminoglycoside phosphotransferase; aph(3')-Ia; confers resistance to kanamycin in bacteria or G418 (Geneticin®) in eukaryotes
   2204..2792    +  rep_origin     ori: high-copy-number ColE1/pMB1/pBR322/pUC origin of replication
   3362..3395    +  protein_bind   FRT (minimal): supports FLP-mediated excision but not integration (Turan and Bode, 2011) FLP recombinase from the Saccharomyces cerevisiae 2μ plasmid
   3997..4013    +  LTR            5' LTR (truncated) (fragment): truncated long terminal repeat from Moloney murine sarcoma virus
   4013..4046    -  protein_bind   loxP: Cre-mediated recombination occurs in the 8-bp core sequence (GCATACAT). Cre recombinase
   4068..4371    +  enhancer       CMV enhancer: human cytomegalovirus immediate early enhancer
   4373..4648    +  promoter       chicken β-actin promoter: No description available
   4649..5665    +  intron         chimeric intron: chimera between introns from chicken β-actin and rabbit β-globin
   5663..5731    +  CDS            HBB (fragment): HBB_LEPEU - Experimental evidence at protein level: Swiss-Prot protein existence level 1. Involved in oxygen transport from the lung to the various peripheral tissues. From Lepus europaeus (European hare).
   5789..6808    +  CDS            HygR: aminoglycoside phosphotransferase from E. coli; aph(4)-Ia; confers resistance to hygromycin
   6920..7627    +  CDS            mRuby2: mRuby2 is a basic (constitutively fluorescent) red fluorescent protein published in 2012, derived from Entacmaea quadricolor. It has moderate acid sensitivity.
   7633..7752    +  CDS            d4EGFP (fragment): EGFP destabilized by a mutated version of residues 422-461 of mouse ornithine decarboxylase, giving an in vivo half-life of ~4 hours mammalian codon-optimized
   7764..7893    -  polyA_signal   SV40 poly(A) signal: SV40 polyadenylation signal
>Addgene plasmid #123974 | MTK0_037 | addgene full sequence | sequence record 251795 | Addgene NGS Result
GTTACAGAGATGTTACGAACCACTAGTGCACTGCAGATCGAATTCGAGTTGGCGCGCCTGTCATTCTAAA
TCTCTCTTTCAGCCTAAAGCTTTTTCCCCGTATCCCCCCAGGTGTCTGCAGGCTCAAAGAGCAGCGAGAA
GCGTTCAGAGGAAAGCGATCCCGTGCCACCTTCCCCGTGCCCGGGCTGTCCCCGCACGCTGCCGGCTCGG
GGATGCGGGGGGAGCGCCGGACCGGAGCGGAGCCCCGGGCGGCTCGCTGCTGCCCCCTAGCGGGGGAGGG
ACGTAATTACATCCCTGGGGGCTTTGGGAGGGGGCTGTCCCCGTGAGCTCCCAGGCGCGCCTGTCATTCT
AAATCTCTCTTTCAGCCTAAAGCTTTTTCCCCGTATCCCCCCAGGTGTCTGCAGGCTCAAAGAGCAGCGA
GAAGCGTTCAGAGGAAAGCGATCCCGTGCCACCTTCCCCGTGCCCGGGCTGTCCCCGCACGCTGCCGGCT
CGGGGATGCGGGGGGAGCGCCGGACCGGAGCGGAGCCCCGGGCGGCTCGCTGCTGCCCCCTAGCGGGGGA
GGGACGTAATTACATCCCTGGGGGCTTTGGGGGGGGGCTGTCCCCGTGAGCTCAATAAAAGAGCCCACTA
CAGAAGTTCCTATTCTCTAGAAAGTATAGGAACTTCGAGTGGAGGCAGCAGAGAACTCCCATAAAGGTAT
TGCGGCACTCCCCTCCCCCTGCCCAGAAGGGTGCGGCCTTCTCTCCACCTCCTCCACCGCAGCTCCCTCA
GGATTGCAGCTCGCGCCGGTTTTTGGAGAACAAGCGCCTCCCACCCACAAACCAGCCGGACCGACCCCCG
CTCCTCCCCCACCCCCACGAGTGCCTGTAGCAGGTCGGGCTTGTCTCGCCCTTCAGGCGGTGGGAACCCA
GGGCGGAGCCTCGGCCGCCGCCATCCAGAAGTCTCGGCCGGCAGCCCGACCCCTCCTCCAGCGCGCGCTT
CATGCCACGTTGCGCAGGGGCGCGGGGACAGACACTGCGGCGCTCGGCGTCGGGGAGGACCGTACCAACG
CCCGCCTCCCCTCCACCCCCGCGCCCCGCGCAGTGGTTTCGCTCATGTGAGACTCGAGTAAAACGACGGC
CAGTCCGAGCGGCCGCGTGTTACAACCAATTAACCAATTCTGATTAGAAAAACTCATCGAGCATCAAATG
AAACTGCAATTTATTCATATCAGGATTATCAATACCATATTTTTGAAAAAGCCGTTTCTGTAATGAAGGA
GAAAACTCACCGAGGCAGTTCCATAGGATGGCAAGATCCTGGTATCGGTCTGCGATTCCGACTCGTCCAA
CATCAATACAACCTATTAATTTCCCCTCGTCAAAAATAAGGTTATCAAGTGAGAAATCACCATGAGTGAC
GACTGAATCCGGTGAGAATGGCAAAAGCTTATGCATTTCTTTCCAGACTTGTTCAACAGGCCAGCCATTA
CGCTCGTCATCAAAATCACTCGCATCAACCAAACCGTTATTCATTCGTGATTGCGCCTGAGCGAGGCGAA
ATACGCGATCGCTGTTAAAAGGACAATTACAAACAGGAATCGAATGCAACCGGCGCAGGAACACTGCCAG
CGCATCAACAATATTTTCACCTGAATCAGGATATTCTTCTAATACCTGGAATGCTGTTTTCCCGGGGATC
GCAGTGGTGAGTAACCATGCATCATCAGGAGTACGGATAAAATGCTTGATGGTCGGAAGAGGCATAAATT
CCGTCAGCCAGTTTAGTCTGACCATCTCATCTGTAACATCATTGGCAACGCTACCTTTGCCATGTTTCAG
AAACAACTCTGGCGCATCGGGCTTCCCATACAATCGATAGATTGTCGCACCTGATTGCCCGACATTATCG
CGAGCCCATTTATACCCATATAAATCAGCATCCATGTTGGAATTTAATCGCGGCCTGGAGCAAGACGTTT
CCCGTTGAATATGGCTCATAACACCCCTTGTATTACTGTTTATGTAAGCAGACAGTTTTATTGTTCATGA
TGATATATTTTTATCTTGTGCAATGTAACATCAGAGATTTTGAGACACAACGTGGCTTTGTTGAATAAAT
CGAACTTTTGCTGAGTTGAAGGATCAGTCATGACCAAAATCCCTTAACGTGAGTTTTCGTTCCACTGAGC
GTCAGACCCCGTAGAAAAGATCAAAGGATCTTCTTGAGATCCTTTTTTTCTGCGCGTAATCTGCTGCTTG
CAAACAAAAAAACCACCGCTACCAGCGGTGGTTTGTTTGCCGGATCAAGAGCTACCAACTCTTTTTCCGA
AGGTAACTGGCTTCAGCAGAGCGCAGATACCAAATACTGTTCTTCTAGTGTAGCCGTAGTTAGGCCACCA
CTTCAAGAACTCTGTAGCACCGCCTACATACCTCGCTCTGCTAATCCTGTTACCAGTGGCTGCTGCCAGT
GGCGATAAGTCGTGTCTTACCGGGTTGGACTCAAGACGATAGTTACCGGATAAGGCGCAGCGGTCGGGCT
GAACGGGGGGTTCGTGCACACAGCCCAGCTTGGAGCGAACGACCTACACCGAACTGAGATACCTACAGCG
TGAGCTATGAGAAAGCGCCACGCTTCCCGAAGGGAGAAAGGCGGACAGGTATCCGGTAAGCGGCAGGGTC
GGAACAGGAGAGCGCACGAGGGAGCTTCCAGGGGGAAACGCCTGGTATCTTTATAGTCCTGTCGGGTTTC
GCCACCTCTGACTTGAGCGTCGATTTTTGTGATGCTCGTCAGGGGGGCGGAGCCTATGGAAAAACGCCAG
CAACGCGGCCTTTTTACGGTTCCTGGCCTTTTGCTGGCCTTTTGCTCACATGTTCTTTCCTGCGTTATCC
CCTGATTCTGTGGATAACCGTGCGGCCGCCAATCATGGTCATAGCTGTTTCCGGGGAGAGAGGGTGAGGG
AGGGAAGCACTGGTTTCTCAAGCAAAAGCTAAAATTTTTCTATTAAGATTTAACCTGATGCTACACTTTG
GTGGTGCAGCAAGGGTCTAAAATGGTATAAAACTCAGGTGATCATGCTTTATGTCTGTCTCTAGAAAAAT
GCTCCAAAAATGATAAGTAGTGATAATCCGCAGTCTCGTTGCATAAAATCAGCGCCAGGTGAATGACTAA
GCTCCATTTCCCTACCCCACCCTTATTACAATAACCTCGACACCAACTCTAGTCCGTGCGAAGATAAACT
AATCGGAGTCGCCCCTCAAATCTTACAGCTGCTCACTCCCCTGCAGGGCAACGCCCAGGGACCAAGTTAG
CCCCTTAAGCCTAGGCAAAAGAATCCCGCCCATAATCGAGAAGCGACTCGACATGGAGGCGATGACGCCC
TGAAGTTCCTATTCTCTAGAAAGTATAGGAACTTCCTGAACTGGCCGATAATTGCAGACGATCGAATTCG
AGTTGGCGCGCCTGTCATTCTAAATCTCTCTTTCAGCCTAAAGCTTTTTCCCCGTATCCCCCCAGGTGTC
TGCAGGCTCAAAGAGCAGCGAGAAGCGTTCAGAGGAAAGCGATCCCGTGCCACCTTCCCCGTGCCCGGGC
TGTCCCCGCACGCTGCCGGCTCGGGGATGCGGGGGGAGCGCCGGACCGGAGCGGAGCCCCGGGCGGCTCG
CTGCTGCCCCCTAGCGGGGGAGGGACGTAATTACATCCCTGGGGGCTTTGGGAGGGGGCTGTCCCCGTGA
GCTCCCAGGCGCGCCTGTCATTCTAAATCTCTCTTTCAGCCTAAAGCTTTTTCCCCGTATCCCCCCAGGT
GTCTGCAGGCTCAAAGAGCAGCGAGAAGCGTTCAGAGGAAAGCGATCCCGTGCCACCTTCCCCGTGCCCG
GGCTGTCCCCGCACGCTGCCGGCTCGGGGATGCGGGGGGAGCGCCGGACCGGAGCGGAGCCCCGGGCGGC
TCGCTGCTGCCCCCTAGCGGGGGAGGGACGTAATTACATCCCTGGGGGCTTTGGGGGGGGGCTGTCCCCG
TGAGCTCAATAAAAGAGCCCACATAACTTCGTATAATGTATGCTATACGAAGTTATAACGCCATATATGG
AGTTCCGCGTTACATAACTTACGGTAAATGGCCCGCCTGGCTGACCGCCCAACGACCCCCGCCCATTGAC
GTCAATAATGACGTATGTTCCCATAGTAACGCCAATAGGGACTTTCCATTGACGTCAATGGGTGGAGTAT
TTACGGTAAACTGCCCACTTGGCAGTACATCAAGTGTATCATATGCCAAGTACGCCCCCTATTGACGTCA
ATGACGGTAAATGGCCCGCCTGGCATTATGCCCAGTACATGACCTTATGGGACTTTCCTACTTGGCAGTA
CATCTACGTATTAGTCATCGCTATTACCATGGTCGAGGTGAGCCCCACGTTCTGCTTCACTCTCCCCATC
TCCCCCCCCTCCCCACCCCCAATTTTGTATTTATTTATTTTTTAATTATTTTGTGCAGCGATGGGGGCGG
GGGGGGGGGGGGGGCGCGCCAGGCGGGGCGGGGCGGGGCGAGGGGCGGGGCGGGGCGAGGCGGAGAGGTG
CGGCGGCAGCCAATCAGAGCGGCGCGCTCCGAAAGTTTCCTTTTATGGCGAGGCGGCGGCGGCGGCGGCC
CTATAAAAAGCGAAGCGCGCGGCGGGCGGGAGTCGCTGCGCGCTGCCTTCGCCCCGTGCCCCGCTCCGCC
GCCGCCTCGCGCCGCCCGCCCCGGCTCTGACTGACCGCGTTACTCCCACAGGTGAGCGGGCGGGACGGCC
CTTCTCCTCCGGGCTGTAATTAGCGCTTGGTTTAATGACGGCTTGTTTCTTTTCTGTGGCTGCGTGAAAG
CCTTGAGGGGCTCCGGGAGGGCCCTTTGTGCGGGGGGAGCGGCTCGGGGGGTGCGTGCGTGTGTGTGTGC
GTGGGGAGCGCCGCGTGCGGCTCCGCGCTGCCCGGCGGCTGTGAGCGCTGCGGGCGCGGCGCGGGGCTTT
GTGCGCTCCGCAGTGTGCGCGAGGGGAGCGCGGCCGGGGGCGGTGCCCCGCGGTGCGGGGGGGGCTGCGA
GGGGAACAAAGGCTGCGTGCGGGGTGTGTGCGTGGGGGGGTGAGCAGGGGGTGTGGGCGCGTCGGTCGGG
CTGCAACCCCCCCTGCACCCCCCTCCCCGAGTTGCTGAGCACGGCCCGGCTTCGGGTGCGGGGCTCCGTA
CGGGGCGTGGCGCGGGGCTCGCCGTGCCGGGCGGGGGGTGGCGGCAGGTGGGGGTGCCGGGCGGGGCGGG
GCCGCCTCGGGCCGGGGAGGGCTCGGGGGAGGGGCGCGGCGGCCCCCGGAGTGCCGGCGGCTGTCGAGGC
GCGGCGAGCCGCAGCCATTGCCTTTTATGGTAATCGTGCGAGAGGGCGCAGGGACTTCCTTTGTCCCAAA
TCTGTGCGGAGCCGAAATCTGGGAGGCGCCGCCGCACCCCCTCTAGCGGGCGCGGGGCGAAGCGGTGCGG
CGCCGGCAGGAAGGAAATGGGCGGGGAGGGCCTTCGTGCGTCGCCGCGCCGCCGTCCCCTTCTCCCTCTC
CAGCCTCGGGGCTGTCCGCGGGGGGACGGCTGCCTTCGGGGGGGACGGGGCAGGGCGGGGTTCGGCTTCT
GGCGTGTGACCGGCGGCTCTAGAGCCTCTGCTAACCATGTTCATGCCTTCTTCTTTTTCCTACAGCTCCT
GGGCAACGTGCTGGTTATTGTGCTGTCTCATCATTTTGGCAAAGAATTCGCCACTATGGTGGTTTGTCTG
GTCAACCACCGCGGTCTCAGTGGTGTACGGTACAAACCAGGTTCTGGTAAAAAGCCTGAACTCACCGCGA
CGTCTGTCGAGAAGTTTCTGATCGAAAAGTTCGACAGCGTGTCCGACCTGATGCAGCTCTCGGAGGGCGA
AGAATCTCGTGCTTTCAGCTTCGATGTAGGAGGGCGTGGATATGTCCTGCGGGTAAATAGCTGCGCCGAT
GGTTTCTACAAAGATCGTTATGTTTATCGGCACTTTGCATCGGCCGCGCTCCCGATTCCGGAAGTGCTTG
ACATTGGGGAATTTAGCGAGAGCCTGACCTATTGCATCTCCCGCCGTGCACAGGGTGTCACGTTGCAAGA
CCTGCCTGAAACCGAACTGCCCGCTGTTCTGCAACCGGTCGCGGAGGCCATGGATGCGATCGCTGCGGCC
GATCTTAGCCAGACGAGCGGGTTCGGCCCATTCGGACCGCAAGGAATCGGTCAATACACTACATGGCGTG
ATTTCATATGCGCGATTGCTGATCCCCATGTGTATCACTGGCAAACTGTGATGGACGACACCGTCAGTGC
GTCCGTCGCGCAGGCTCTCGATGAGCTGATGCTTTGGGCCGAGGACTGCCCCGAAGTCCGGCACCTCGTG
CACGCGGATTTCGGCTCCAACAATGTCCTGACGGACAATGGCCGCATAACAGCGGTCATTGACTGGAGCG
AGGCGATGTTCGGGGATTCCCAATACGAGGTCGCCAACATCTTCTTCTGGAGGCCGTGGTTGGCTTGTAT
GGAGCAGCAGACGCGCTACTTCGAGCGGAGGCATCCGGAGCTTGCAGGATCGCCGCGGCTCCGGGCGTAT
ATGCTCCGCATTGGTCTTGACCAACTCTATCAGAGCTTGGTTGACGGCAATTTCGATGATGCAGCTTGGG
CGCAGGGTCGATGCGACGCAATCGTCCGATCCGGAGCCGGGACTGTCGGGCGTACACAAATCGCCCGCAG
AAGCGCGGCCGTCTGGACCGATGGCTGTGTAGAAGTACTCGCCGATAGTGGAAACCGACGCCCCAGCACT
CGTCCGAGGGCAAAGGAAGGATCCGGAAGCGGAGAGGGCAGAGGAAGTCTGCTAACATGCGGTGACGTCG
AGGAGAATCCTGGACCTGGATCCCCCAAGAAGAAGAGGAAGGTGGAGGACGCCGGATCCGTGTCCAAAGG
AGAGGAGTTAATCAAGGAAAACATGAGAATGAAAGTTGTCATGGAGGGCTCCGTTAATGGTCACCAATTC
AAGTGTACAGGGGAAGGTGAAGGTAATCCTTACATGGGTACACAAACTATGAGAATTAAAGTAATTGAAG
GCGGACCACTACCATTTGCATTTGACATTCTGGCAACGTCATTCATGTACGGATCACGAACTTTCATCAA
GTACCCTAAAGGTATACCAGACTTTTTCAAGCAATCTTTTCCAGAGGGTTTTACATGGGAAAGGGTTACA
AGATACGAAGATGGGGGTGTCGTCACAGTTATGCAAGATACTTCATTAGAAGATGGCTGCCTTGTCTATC
ATGTGCAAGTAAGAGGGGTGAATTTTCCTTCTAACGGACCTGTGATGCAGAAAAAGACCAAAGGTTGGGA
ACCAAATACTGAAATGATGTACCCAGCTGATGGAGGTTTGAGAGGCTACACACACATGGCGCTTAAAGTT
GATGGTGGAGGTCATTTGTCTTGTAGTTTTGTTACCACTTATCGTTCTAAAAAGACTGTTGGCAATATCA
AAATGCCAGGAATACATGCTGTAGACCACAGACTAGAAAGACTCGAAGAGAGCGATAACGAAATGTTCGT
TGTACAGAGAGAGCATGCCGTAGCCAAATTTGCTGGCTTAGGCGGTGGTATGGATGAATTGTATAAGGGA
TCCCATGGCTTCCCGCCGGAGGTGGAGGAGCAGGATGATGGCGCGCTGCCCATGTCTTGTGCCCAGGAGA
GCGGGATGGACCGTCACCCTGCAGCCTGTGCTTCTGCTAGGATCAATGTGTAACTCGAGTGGCGATCCAG
ACATGATAAGATACATTGATGAGTTTGGACAAACCACAACTAGAATGCAGTGAAAAAAATGCTTTATTTG
TGAAATTTGTGATGCTATTGCTTTATTTGTAACCATTATAAGCTGCAATAAACGCTGAGCA
